Addgene plasmid #152205: pGBW-m4133679
Purpose: Mammalian expression plasmid for SARS-CoV-2 ORF3a protein
Depositing lab: Ginkgo Bioworks & Benjie Chen. Depositing organization: Ginkgo Bioworks.
Backbone
  Vector backbone: pTwist_CMV_Hygro_6
  Backbone size w/o insert (bp): 6525
  Vector type: Mammalian Expression
  Selectable markers: Hygromycin
Growth in bacteria
  Bacterial resistance: Ampicillin, 100 μg/mL
  Growth temperature: 37°C
  Growth strain: DH5alpha
  Copy number: High Copy
Gene/Insert
  Gene/Insert name: SARS-CoV-2 ORF3a protein
  Species: Severe acute respiratory syndrome coronavirus 2
  Insert size (bp): 821
  Mutation: wt
  Entrez Gene: ORF3a (a.k.a. GU280_gp03)
  Promoter: CMV
  Tag / fusion protein: Cleavable TEV;TapTag (C terminal on backbone)
  Cloning method: Unknown
Resource information
  A portion of this plasmid was derived from a plasmid made by: GinkgoBioworks
Depositor comments: NCBI reference sequence: YP_009724391.1
How to cite: pGBW-m4133679 was a gift from Ginkgo Bioworks & Benjie Chen (Addgene plasmid # 152205 ; http://n2t.net/addgene:152205 ; RRID:Addgene_152205)
