[The description below was written by a language model from this plasmid's Addgene catalogue record and pLannotate feature annotations shown in this document.]
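Description:
pGBW-m4133679 is a mammalian expression plasmid built on the pTwist_CMV_Hygro_6 backbone to produce the wild-type ORF3a protein of SARS-CoV-2. It is propagated in E. coli as a high-copy plasmid through a ColE1/pUC-type origin and selected with ampicillin via a full-length β-lactamase gene. For selection in mammalian cells it carries a separate cassette in which the human ubiquitin C promoter drives hygromycin B phosphotransferase, followed by a synthetic polyadenylation signal.

The ORF3a coding sequence (about 0.8 kb) sits directly downstream of the CMV immediate-early enhancer and promoter elements, which span the numbering origin of the circular sequence. ORF3a is annotated as a viroporin that forms ion channels at endosomes and lysosomes and is implicated in virion egress and in disrupting autophagy. The catalogue lists a C-terminal, backbone-encoded TEV-cleavable TAP tag. The feature table is consistent with this, showing a short fragment matching myosin light chain kinase (typical of a calmodulin-binding peptide) and a fragment of Staphylococcus aureus protein A (IgG-binding domains) following the ORF; the TEV site itself is not separately annotated. Such a tag allows two-step affinity purification, with protease cleavage releasing the protein from the IgG-binding module.

An SV40 polyadenylation signal lies after the tag, although it is annotated on the opposite strand. The expression unit is flanked by bacterial and T7 transcription terminators and by 5' and 3' β-globin insulator elements, which help isolate it from neighbouring transcription. The construct suits transient or hygromycin-selected stable expression of ORF3a, and the tag design lends itself to purification or host-interaction studies, though the record states only expression as the purpose.
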