Features (pLannotate 1.2.2; 21 found; start..end, strand, type, name):
      5..829     +  CDS            AP3A_SARS2: Experimental evidence at protein level: Swiss-Prot protein existence level 1. Plays a role in virus egress via lysosomal trafficking (PubMed:33157038, PubMed:33422265). Forms homotetrameric ion channels (viroporin) localized at endosomes and lysosomes, that may induce deacidification of lysosomes thereby allowing safe virion egress through lysosomal trafficking (By similarity) (PubMed:33157038, PubMed:33422265). Also blocks formation of autolysosomes through binding and sequestering host TMUB1/HOPS on late endosomes. This prevents fusion of autophagosomes with lysosomes, disrupting autophagy a
    884..961     +  CDS            MYLK2 (fragment): MYLK2_HUMAN - Experimental evidence at protein level: Swiss-Prot protein existence level 1. Implicated in the level of global muscle contraction and cardiac function. Phosphorylates a specific serine in the N-terminus of a myosin light chain. From Homo sapiens (Human).
   1043..1393    +  CDS            spa (fragment): SPA_STAAU - Experimental evidence at protein level: Swiss-Prot protein existence level 1. Plays a role in the inhibition of the host innate and adaptive immune responses. Possesses five immunoglobulin-binding domains that capture both the fragment crystallizable region (Fc region) and the Fab region (part of Ig that identifies antigen) of immunoglobulins (By similarity). In turn, Staphylococcus aureus is protected from phagocytic killing via inhibition of Ig Fc region. In addition, the host elicited B-cell response is prevented due to a decrease of antibody-secreting cell proliferation that en
   1474..1595    -  polyA_signal   SV40 poly(A) signal: SV40 polyadenylation signal
   1618..1687    -  CDS            large T antigen (fragment): large T antigen from SV40 (simian virus 40)
   1710..1756    +  terminator     T7 terminator: transcription terminator for bacteriophage T7 RNA polymerase
   1786..1922    +  terminator     rrnG terminator: transcription terminator from the E. coli ribosomal RNA rrnG operon (Albrechtsen et al., 1991)
   1967..2038    +  misc_feature   3' β-globin insulator: insulator downstream of the human β-globin locus (Farrell et al., 2002)
   2264..2852    -  rep_origin     ori: high-copy-number ColE1/pMB1/pBR322/pUC origin of replication
   3024..3088    -  CDS            bla(M) (fragment): β-lactamase lacking the signal sequence; bla(M); allows cytosolic expression of β-lactamase
   3352..4561    +  promoter       UbC promoter: human ubiquitin C promoter
   4571..5592    +  CDS            HygR (fragment): hygromycin B phosphotransferase confers resistance to hygromycin
   5620..5668    +  polyA_signal   poly(A) signal: synthetic polyadenylation signal
   5934..6794    +  CDS            AmpR: β-lactamase; bla; confers resistance to ampicillin, carbenicillin, and related antibiotics
   6807..6943    +  terminator     rrnG terminator: transcription terminator from the E. coli ribosomal RNA rrnG operon (Albrechtsen et al., 1991)
   7088..7159    +  misc_feature   5' β-globin insulator: insulator upstream of the human β-globin locus (Farrell et al., 2002)
   7164..7210    -  terminator     T7 terminator: transcription terminator for bacteriophage T7 RNA polymerase
   7228..7276    -  polyA_signal   poly(A) signal: synthetic polyadenylation signal
   7357..7660    +  enhancer       CMV enhancer: human cytomegalovirus immediate early enhancer
   7733..7750    -  promoter       CMV promoter (fragment): human cytomegalovirus (CMV) immediate early promoter
   7813..7864    +  promoter       CMVd2 promoter: truncated human cytomegalovirus (CMV) immediate early promoter that yields moderately reduced expression relative to the full-length promoter
>Addgene plasmid #152205 | pGBW-m4133679 | depositor full sequence | sequence record 295217 | Full Sequence
CACCATGGATTTGTTTATGAGAATCTTCACAATTGGAACTGTAACTTTGAAGCAAGGTGAAATCAAGGAT
GCTACTCCTTCAGATTTTGTTCGCGCTACTGCAACGATACCGATACAAGCCTCACTCCCTTTCGGATGGC
TTATTGTTGGCGTTGCACTTCTTGCTGTTTTTCAGAGCGCTTCCAAAATCATAACCCTCAAAAAGAGATG
GCAACTAGCACTCTCCAAGGGTGTTCACTTTGTTTGCAACTTGCTGTTGTTGTTTGTAACAGTTTACTCA
CACCTTTTGCTCGTTGCTGCTGGCCTTGAAGCCCCTTTTCTCTATCTTTATGCTTTAGTCTACTTCTTGC
AGAGTATAAACTTTGTAAGAATAATAATGAGGCTTTGGCTTTGCTGGAAATGCCGTTCCAAAAACCCATT
ACTTTATGATGCCAACTATTTTCTTTGCTGGCATACTAATTGTTACGACTATTGTATACCTTACAATAGT
GTAACTTCTTCAATTGTCATTACTTCAGGTGATGGCACAACAAGTCCTATTTCTGAACATGACTACCAGA
TTGGTGGTTATACTGAAAAATGGGAATCTGGAGTAAAAGACTGTGTTGTATTACACAGTTACTTCACTTC
AGACTATTACCAGCTGTACTCAACTCAATTGAGTACAGACACTGGTGTTGAACATGTTACCTTCTTCATC
TACAATAAAATTGTTGATGAGCCTGAAGAACATGTCCAAATTCACACAATCGACGGTTCATCCGGAGTTG
TTAATCCAGTAATGGAACCAATTTATGATGAACCGACGACGACTACTAGCGTGCCTTTGGAAAACCTTTA
CTTTCAGTCGGGACGGCGAATCCCGGGGCTGATAAATCCCTGGAAAAGGAGATGGAAGAAGAACTTTATT
GCAGTGTCTGCGGCTAACCGGTTCAAAAAGATCAGTTCAAGCGGCGCCCTAGATTACGACATTCCTACGA
CCGCCTCCGAGAATCTCTATTTCCAGGGTGAATTTGGCTTGGCACAACATGACGAGGCCGTCGATAACAA
GTTTAATAAAGAACAGCAGAACGCTTTCTATGAGATCCTTCACTTACCAAATCTGAACGAAGAGCAACGC
AACGCTTTCATTCAGAGCCTGAAAGACGATCCCTCGCAGTCTGCAAATCTCCTGGCCGAAGCCAAGAAGC
TGAATGACGCACAGGCTCCAAAAGTTGATAACAAGTTTAACAAGGAGCAGCAGAATGCTTTCTACGAGAT
ATTGCACCTTCCTAATCTGAATGAGGAACAAAGAAATGCATTTATCCAGTCCCTAAAAGACGATCCATCA
CAGAGTGCCAACCTGCTTGCGGAAGCCAAAAAGCTCAATGATGCCCAGGCCCCGAAAGTAGACGCGAACC
ATCAATAAGGATCCGCAGGCCTCTGCTAGCTTGACTGACTGAGATACAGCGTACCTTCAGCTCACAGACA
TGATAAGATACATTGATGAGTTTGGACAAACCACAACTAGAATGCAGTGAAAAAAATGCTTTATTTGTGA
AATTTGTGATGCTATTGCTTTATTTGTAACCATTATAAGCTGCAATAAACAAGTTAACAACAACAATTGC
ATTCATTTTATGTTTCAGGTTCAGGGGGAGGTGTGGGAGGTTTTTTAAAGCAAGTAAAACCTCTACAAAT
GTGGTATTGGCCCATCTCTATCGGTATCGTAGCATAACCCCTTGGGGCCTCTAAACGGGTCTTGAGGGGT
TTTTTGTGCCCCTCGGGCCGGATTGCTATCTACCGGCATTGGCGCAGAAAAAAATGCCTGATGCGACGCT
GCGCGTCTTATACTCCCACATATGCCAGATTCAGCAACGGATACGGCTTCCCCAACTTGCCCACTTCCAT
ACGTGTCCTCCTTACCAGAAATTTATCCTTAAGGTCGTCAGCTATCCTGCAGGCGATCTCTCGATTTCGA
TCAAGACATTCCTTTAATGGTCTTTTCTGGACACCACTAGGGGTCAGAAGTAGTTCATCAAACTTTCTTC
CCTCCCTAATCTCATTGGTTACCTTGGGCTATCGAAACTTAATTAACCAGTCAAGTCAGCTACTTGGCGA
GATCGACTTGTCTGGGTTTCGACTACGCTCAGAATTGCGTCAGTCAAGTTCGATCTGGTCCTTGCTATTG
CACCCGTTCTCCGATTACGAGTTTCATTTAAATCATGTGAGCAAAAGGCCAGCAAAAGGCCAGGAACCGT
AAAAAGGCCGCGTTGCTGGCGTTTTTCCATAGGCTCCGCCCCCCTGACGAGCATCACAAAAATCGACGCT
CAAGTCAGAGGTGGCGAAACCCGACAGGACTATAAAGATACCAGGCGTTTCCCCCTGGAAGCTCCCTCGT
GCGCTCTCCTGTTCCGACCCTGCCGCTTACCGGATACCTGTCCGCCTTTCTCCCTTCGGGAAGCGTGGCG
CTTTCTCATAGCTCACGCTGTAGGTATCTCAGTTCGGTGTAGGTCGTTCGCTCCAAGCTGGGCTGTGTGC
ACGAACCCCCCGTTCAGCCCGACCGCTGCGCCTTATCCGGTAACTATCGTCTTGAGTCCAACCCGGTAAG
ACACGACTTATCGCCACTGGCAGCAGCCACTGGTAACAGGATTAGCAGAGCGAGGTATGTAGGCGGTGCT
ACAGAGTTCTTGAAGTGGTGGCCTAACTACGGCTACACTAGAAGAACAGTATTTGGTATCTGCGCTCTGC
TGAAGCCAGTTACCTTCGGAAAAAGAGTTGGTAGCTCTTGATCCGGCAAACAAACCACCGCTGGTAGCGG
TGGTTTTTTTGTTTGCAAGCAGCAGATTACGCGCAGAAAAAAAGGATCTCAAGAAGATCCTTTGATCTTT
TCTACGGGGTCTGACGCTCAGTGGAACGAAAACTCACGTTAAGGGATTTTGGTCATGAGATTATCAAAAA
GGATCTTCACCTAGATCCTTTTAAATTAAAAATGAAGTTTTAAATCAATCTAAAGTATATATGAGTAAAC
TTGGTCTGACAGTTACCAATGCTTAATCAGTGAGGCACCTATCTCAGCGATCTGTCTATTTCGTTCATCC
ATAGTTGCATTTAAATTTCCGAACTCTCCAAGGCCCTCGTCGGAAAATCTTCAAACCTTTCGTCCGATCC
ATCTTGCAGGCTACCTCTCGAACGAACTATCGCAAGTCTCTTGGCCGGCCTTGCGCCTTGGCTATTGCTT
GGCAGCGCCTATCGCCAGGTATTACTCCAATCCCGAATATCCGAGATCGGGATCACCCGAGAGAAGTTCA
ACCTACATCCTCAATCCCGATCTATCCGAGATCCGAGGAATATCGAAATCGGGGCGCGCCTGGCCTCCGC
GCCGGGTTTTGGCGCCTCCCGCGGGCGCCCCCCTCGTCACGGCGAGCGCTGCCACGTCAGACGAAGGGCG
CAGGAGCGTCCTGATCCTTCCGCCCGGACGCTCAGGACAGCGGCCCGCTGCTCATAAGACTCGGCCTTAG
AACCCCAGTATCAGCAGAAGGACATTTTAGGACGGGACTTGGGTGACTCTAGGGCACTGGTTTTCTTTCC
AGAGAGCGGAACAGGCGAGGAAAAGTAGTCCCTTCTCGGCGATTCTGCGGAGGGATCTCCGTGGGGCGGT
GAACGCCGATGATTATATAAGGACGCGCCGGGTGTGGCACAGCTAGTTCCGTCGCAGCCGGGATTTGGGT
CGCGGTTCTTGTTTGTGGATCGCTGTGATCGTCACTTGGTGAGTAGCGGGCTGCTGGGCTGGCCGGGGCT
TTCGTGGCCGCCGGGCCGCTCGGTGGGACGGAAGCGTGTGGAGAGACCGCCAAGGGCTGTAGTCTGGGTC
CGCGAGCAAGGTTGCCCTGAACTGGGGGTTGGGGGGAGCGCAGCAAAATGGCGGCTGTTCCCGAGTCTTG
AATGGAAGACGCTTGTGAGGCGGGCTGTGAGGTCGTTGAAACAAGGTGGGGGGCATGGTGGGCGGCAAGA
ACCCAAGGTCTTGAGCCCTTCGCTAATGCGGGAAAGCTCTTATTCGGGTGAGATGGGCTGGGCACCATCT
GGGGACCCTGACGTGAAGTTTGTCACTGACTGGAGAACTCGGTTTGTCGTCTGTTGCGGGGGCGGCAGTT
ATGGCGGTGCCGTTGGGCAGTGCACCCGTACCTTTGGGAGCGCGCGCCCTCGTCGTGTCGTGACGTCACC
CGTTCTGTTGGCTTATAATGCAGGGTGGGGCCACCTGCCGGTAGGTGTGCGGTAGGCTTTTCTCCGTCGC
AGGACGCAGGGTTCGGGCCTAGGGTAGGCTCTCCTGAATCGACAGGCGCCGGACCTCTGGTGAGGGGAGG
GATAAGTGAGGCGTCAGTTTCTTTGGTCGGTTTTATGTACCTATCTTCTTAAGTAGCTGAAGCTCCGGTT
TTGAACTATGCGCTCGGGGTTGGCGAGTGTGTTTTGTGAAGTTTTTTAGGCACCTTTTGAAATGTAATCA
TTTGGGTCAATATGTAATTTTCAGTGTTAGACTTGTAAATTGTCCGCTAAATTCTGGCCGTTTTTGGCTT
TTTTGTTAGACAACATGGGTAAAAAGCCTGAACTCACCGCGACGTCTGTCGAGAAGTTTCTGATCGAAAA
GTTCGACAGCGTCTCCGACCTGATGCAGCTCTCGGAGGGCGAAGAATCTCGTGCTTTCAGCTTCGATGTA
GGAGGGCGTGGATATGTCCTGCGGGTAAATAGCTGCGCCGATGGTTTCTACAAAGATCGTTATGTTTATC
GGCACTTTGCATCCGCCGCGCTCCCGATTCCGGAAGTGCTTGACATTGGGGAGTTCAGCGAGAGCCTGAC
CTATTGCATCTCCCGCCGTGCACAGGGTGTCACGTTGCAAGACCTGCCTGAAACCGAACTGCCCGCTGTT
CTGCAGCCGGTCGCGGAGGCAATGGATGCCATCGCTGCCGCCGATCTTAGCCAGACGAGCGGGTTCGGCC
CATTCGGACCGCAAGGAATCGGTCAATACACTACATGGCGTGATTTCATATGCGCGATTGCTGATCCCCA
TGTGTATCACTGGCAAACTGTGATGGACGACACCGTCAGTGCGTCCGTCGCGCAGGCTCTCGATGAGCTG
ATGCTTTGGGCCGAGGACTGCCCCGAAGTCCGGCACCTCGTGCACGCGGATTTCGGCTCCAACAATGTCC
TGACGGACAATGGCCGCATAACAGCGGTCATTGACTGGAGCGAGGCGATGTTCGGGGATTCCCAATACGA
GGTCGCCAACATCTTCTTCTGGAGGCCGTGGTTGGCTTGTATGGAGCAGCAGACGCGCTACTTCGAGCGG
AGGCATCCGGAGCTTGCAGGATCGCCCCGGCTCCGGGCGTATATGCTCCGCATTGGTCTTGACCAACTCT
ATCAGAGCTTGGTTGACGGCAATTTCGATGATGCAGCTTGGGCGCAGGGTCGATGCGACGCAATCGTCCG
ATCCGGAGCCGGGACTGTCGGGCGTACACAAATCGCCCGCAGAAGCGCCGCCGTCTGGACCGATGGCTGT
GTAGAAGTACTCGCCGATAGTGGAAACCGACGCCCCAGCACTCGTCCGAGGGCAAAGGAATAAGCTAGTA
TGTAAGCCTAGTCTTAGATAATAAAATCGCTATCCATCGAAGATGGATGTGTGTTGGTTTTTTGTGTGTG
TAACGCTAGGCGCGCCTGGTGTACCGAGAACGATCCTCTCAGTGCGAGTCTCGACGATCCATATCGTTGC
TTGGCAGTCAGCCAGTCGGAATCCAGCTTGGGACCCAGGAAGTCCAATCGTCAGATATTGTACTCAAGCC
TGGTCACGGCAGCGTACCGATCTGTTTAAACCTAGATATTGATAGTCTGATCGGTCAACGTATAATCGAG
TCCTAGCTTTTGCAAACATCTATCAAGAGACAGGATCAGCAGGAGGCTTTCGCATGAGTATTCAACATTT
CCGTGTCGCCCTTATTCCCTTTTTTGCGGCATTTTGCCTTCCTGTTTTTGCTCACCCAGAAACGCTGGTG
AAAGTAAAAGATGCTGAAGATCAGTTGGGTGCGCGAGTGGGTTACATCGAACTGGATCTCAACAGCGGTA
AGATCCTTGAGAGTTTTCGCCCCGAAGAACGCTTTCCAATGATGAGCACTTTTAAAGTTCTGCTATGTGG
CGCGGTATTATCCCGTATTGACGCCGGGCAAGAGCAACTCGGTCGCCGCATACACTATTCTCAGAATGAC
TTGGTTGAGTATTCACCAGTCACAGAAAAGCATCTTACGGATGGCATGACAGTAAGAGAATTATGCAGTG
CTGCCATAACCATGAGTGATAACACTGCGGCCAACTTACTTCTGACAACGATTGGAGGACCGAAGGAGCT
AACCGCTTTTTTGCACAACATGGGGGATCATGTAACTCGCCTTGATCGTTGGGAACCGGAGCTGAATGAA
GCCATACCAAACGACGAGCGTGACACCACGATGCCTGTAGCAATGGCAACAACCTTGCGTAAACTATTAA
CTGGCGAACTACTTACTCTAGCTTCCCGGCAACAGTTGATAGACTGGATGGAGGCGGATAAAGTTGCAGG
ACCACTTCTGCGCTCGGCCCTTCCGGCTGGCTGGTTTATTGCTGATAAATCTGGAGCCGGTGAGCGTGGG
TCTCGCGGTATCATTGCAGCACTGGGGCCAGATGGTAAGCCCTCCCGTATCGTAGTTATCTACACGACGG
GGAGTCAGGCAACTATGGATGAACGAAATAGACAGATCGCTGAGATAGGTGCCTCACTGATTAAGCATTG
GTAACCGATTCTAGGTGCATTGGCGCAGAAAAAAATGCCTGATGCGACGCTGCGCGTCTTATACTCCCAC
ATATGCCAGATTCAGCAACGGATACGGCTTCCCCAACTTGCCCACTTCCATACGTGTCCTCCTTACCAGA
AATTTATCCTTAAGATCGTTTAAACTCGACTCTGGCTCTATCGAATCTCCGTCGTTTCGAGCTTACGCGA
ACAGCCGTGGCGCTCATTTGCTCGTCGGGCATCGAATCTCGTCAGCTATCGTCAGCTTACCTTTTTGGCA
GCGATCGCGGCTCCCGACATCTTGGACCATTAGCTCCACAGGTATCTTCTTCCCTCTAGTGGTCATAACA
GCAGCTTCAGCTACCTCTCAATTCAAAAAACCCCTCAAGACCCGTTTAGAGGCCCCAAGGGGTTATGCTA
TCAATCGTTGCGTTACACACACAAAAAACCAACACACATCCATCTTCGATGGATAGCGATTTTATTATCT
AACTGCTGATCGAGTGTAGCCAGATCTAGTAATCAATTACGGGGTCATTAGTTCATAGCCCATATATGGA
GTTCCGCGTTACATAACTTACGGTAAATGGCCCGCCTGGCTGACCGCCCAACGACCCCCGCCCATTGACG
TCAATAATGACGTATGTTCCCATAGTAACGCCAATAGGGACTTTCCATTGACGTCAATGGGTGGAGTATT
TACGGTAAACTGCCCACTTGGCAGTACATCAAGTGTATCATATGCCAAGTACGCCCCCTATTGACGTCAA
TGACGGTAAATGGCCCGCCTGGCATTATGCCCAGTACATGACCTTATGGGACTTTCCTACTTGGCAGTAC
ATCTACGTATTAGTCATCGCTATTACCATGCTGATGCGGTTTTGGCAGTACATCAATGGGCGTGGATAGC
GGTTTGACTCACGGGGATTTCCAAGTCTCCACCCCATTGACGTCAATGGGAGTTTGTTTTGGCACCAAAA
TCAACGGGACTTTCCAAAATGTCGTAACAACTCCGCCCCATTGACGCAAATGGGCGGTAGGCGTGTACGG
TGGGAGGTCTATATAAGCAGAGCTGGTTTAGTGAACCGTCAGATCAGATCTTTGTCGATCCTACCATCCA
CTCGACACACCCGCCAGCGGCCGC
